Addgene plasmid #177288: pYTRW18K_3T5
Purpose: genomic integration of genes (inserted in I-SceI-site) via transposon Tn5 with TcR and mCherry
Depositing lab: Karl-Erich Jaeger. Depositing organization: Heinrich-Heine-Universitaet Duesseldorf. Publication: The modular pYT vector series employed for chromosomal gene integration and expression to produce carbazoles and glycolipids in P. putida. Weihmann R, Kubicki S, Bitzenhofer NL, Domrose A, Bator I, Kirschen LM, Kofler F, Funk A, Tiso T, Blank LM, Jaeger KE, Drepper T, Thies S, Loeschcke A. FEMS Microbes. 2022 Dec 19;4:xtac030. doi: 10.1093/femsmc/xtac030. eCollection 2023. PubMed 37333445.
Backbone
  Vector backbone: pYTRW09K_0T5
  Backbone size w/o insert (bp): 10451
  Vector type: Bacterial Expression, Synthetic Biology ; Yeast Expression, Tn5 genomic integration
  Selectable markers: URA3 ; Tetracycline
Growth in bacteria
  Bacterial resistance: Kanamycin, 50 μg/mL
  Growth temperature: 37°C
  Growth strain: DH5alpha
  Copy number: Low Copy
Gene/Insert
  Gene/Insert name: mCherry (alt names: promotorless mCherry; Red fluorescent protein)
  Species: Discosoma sp.
  Insert size (bp): 740
  Cloning method: Ligation Independent Cloning
  Sequencing primers: 5′ CTCAATCTCGCGCTATTGTG; 3′ CCATGGACGCGTAGTCGTAG
Resource information
  A portion of this plasmid was derived from a plasmid made by: Jaeger Lab (from pAra-mCherry)
Terms and licenses: Academic/Nonprofit Terms; Industry Terms: Not Available to Industry
Depositor comments: Part of the pYT vector series which facilitates chromosomal integration via Tn5 tranposition with selection on tetracycline and transcriptional reporter mCherry (https://www.fpbase.org/protein/mcherry/; methods: flow cytometry, fluorescence visualisation, fluorescence measurements). Target genes can be inserted at the I-SceI site.
How to cite: pYTRW18K_3T5 was a gift from Karl-Erich Jaeger (Addgene plasmid # 177288 ; http://n2t.net/addgene:177288 ; RRID:Addgene_177288)
