[The description below was written by a language model from this plasmid's Addgene catalogue record and pLannotate feature annotations shown in this document.]
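Description:
pYTRW18K_3T5 is a member of the modular pYT vector series, a shuttle plasmid built on the pYTRW09K_0T5 backbone for delivering genes into bacterial chromosomes by Tn5 transposition; the associated work applied the series to Pseudomonas putida. In E. coli it replicates from a ColE1/pMB1-type origin and is selected with kanamycin through the neo (nptII) gene. The catalogue lists it as low copy, although only fragments of rop are annotated. A pBR322 bom (basis of mobility) region is present, which would allow conjugative mobilisation when transfer functions are supplied in trans. The plasmid also carries a yeast module consisting of CEN4/ARS1 for stable low-copy maintenance in Saccharomyces cerevisiae and the URA3 auxotrophic marker with its own promoter. This fits the yeast vector classification and the ligation-independent cloning method recorded, though the record does not state explicitly how the yeast elements are used.

The payload is a promoterless mCherry coding sequence followed by a tetracycline efflux gene (TcR) driven by the tet promoter. According to the depositor, these travel with the transposon: tetracycline selects for chromosomal integrants, while mCherry serves as a transcriptional reporter that can be read by flow cytometry or fluorescence measurement. Because it lacks its own promoter, its signal presumably reflects transcription reading through from upstream sequences. Target genes are inserted at an I-SceI site, which, like the Tn5 end repeats, is not marked in the feature table, so the transposon boundaries cannot be read from the annotation. A full-length Tn5 transposase gene (tnpA) lies downstream of TcR and supplies the cut-and-paste activity. An additional partial tnpA fragment next to neo is probably a remnant of the Tn5-derived kanamycin cassette.
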