Features (pLannotate 1.2.2; 18 found; start..end, strand, type, name):
   1689..2396    +  CDS            mCherry: mCherry is a basic (constitutively fluorescent) red fluorescent protein published in 2004, derived from Discosoma sp.. It is reported to be a very rapidly-maturing monomer with low acid sensitivity.
   2576..2604    +  promoter       tet promoter: E. coli promoter for tetracycline efflux protein gene
   2652..3842    +  CDS            TcR: tetracycline efflux protein; tet; confers resistance to tetracycline
   4066..5493    +  CDS            tnpA: TN5P_ECOLX - Also known as tnp. Experimental evidence at protein level: Swiss-Prot protein existence level 1. Mediates transposition of transposon Tn5 by a 'cut and paste' mechanism. First, the monomeric transposase binds the 19 bp inverted DNA repeats flanking the transposon. Then, dimerization of the DNA- bound transposase creates a synaptic DNA complex. After nicking of the first DNA strand, excision of the transposon proceeds through a series of intermediates. The transposase then mediates the insertion of the transposon at a new site by strand transfer. The activity of the wild- type tran
   5504..5569    +  CDS            RMD1 (fragment): RMD1_YEAST - Experimental evidence at protein level: Swiss-Prot protein existence level 1. Required for sporulation where it is believed to have a role in meiotic nuclear division. From Saccharomyces cerevisiae (strain ATCC 204508 / S288c) (Baker's yeast).
   6017..6309    -  misc_feature   CEN4: S. cerevisiae CEN4 centromere
   6332..6464    -  misc_feature   CEN/ARS (fragment): S. cerevisiae CEN4 centromere fused to the autonomously replicating sequence ARS1/ARS416
   6464..6640    -  misc_feature   CEN/ARS (fragment): S. cerevisiae CEN4 centromere fused to the autonomously replicating sequence ARS1/ARS416
   6641..7405    -  rep_origin     ARS1 (fragment): S. cerevisiae autonomously replicating sequence ARS1/ARS416
   7406..7444    +  CDS            rop (fragment): Rop protein, which maintains plasmids at low copy number; rop
   7546..7686    +  misc_feature   bom: basis of mobility region from pBR322
   7872..8460    -  rep_origin     ori: high-copy-number ColE1/pMB1/pBR322/pUC origin of replication
   8642..9433    -  CDS            neo: KKA2_KLEPN - Also known as kan, nptII. Experimental evidence at protein level: Swiss-Prot protein existence level 1. Resistance to kanamycin, neomycin, paromomycin, ribostamycin, butirosin and gentamicin B. From Klebsiella pneumoniae.
   9465..9821    -  CDS            tnpA (fragment): TN5P_ECOLX - Also known as tnp. Experimental evidence at protein level: Swiss-Prot protein existence level 1. Mediates transposition of transposon Tn5 by a 'cut and paste' mechanism. First, the monomeric transposase binds the 19 bp inverted DNA repeats flanking the transposon. Then, dimerization of the DNA- bound transposase creates a synaptic DNA complex. After nicking of the first DNA strand, excision of the transposon proceeds through a series of intermediates. The transposase then mediates the insertion of the transposon at a new site by strand transfer. The activity of the wild- type tran
   9872..10087   +  promoter       URA3 promoter: S. cerevisiae URA3
  10088..10891   +  CDS            URA3: orotidine-5'-phosphate decarboxylase, required for uracil biosynthesis; S. cerevisiae URA3; yeast auxotrophic marker, counterselectable with 5-fluoroorotic acid (5-FOA)
  11127..11507   -  CDS            YPB1_ECOLX: Protein predicted: Swiss-Prot protein existence level 4. From Escherichia coli.
  11524..11673   +  CDS            rop (fragment): Rop protein, which maintains plasmids at low copy number; rop
>Addgene plasmid #177288 | pYTRW18K_3T5 | addgene full sequence | sequence record 421068 | Addgene NGS Result
CTAGTCCCGGGTCCACATATCCACGGGCTGGCAAGGGAGCGCAGCGACCGCGCAGGGCGAAGCCCGGAGA
GCAAGCCCGTAGGGCGCCGCAGCCGCCGTAGGCGGTCACGACTTTGCGAAGCAAAGTCTAGTGAGTATAC
TCAAGCATTGAGTGGCCCGCCGGAGGCACCGCCTTGCGCTGCCCCCGTCGAGCCGGTTGGACACCAAAAG
GGAGGGGCAGGCATGGCGGCATACGCGATCATGCGATGCAAGAAGCTGGCGAAAATGGGCAACGTGGCGG
CCAGTCTCAAGCACGCCTACCGCGAGCGCGAGACGCCCAACGCTGACGCCAGCAGGACGCCAGAGAACGA
GCACTGGGCGGCCAGCAGCACCGATGAAGCGATGGGCCGACTGCGCGAGTTGCTGCCAGAGAAGCGGCGC
AAGGACGCTGTGTTGGCGGTCGAGTACGTCATGACGGCCAGCCCGGAATGGTGGAAGTCGGCCAGCCAAG
AACAGCAGGCGGCGTTCTTCGAGAAGGCGCACAAGTGGCTGGCGGACAAGTACGGGGCGGATCGCATCGT
GACGGCCAGCATCCACCGTGACGAAACCAGCCCGCACATGACCGCGTTCGTGGTGCCGCTGACGCAGGAC
GGCAGGCTGTCGGCCAAGGAGTTCATCGGCAACAAAGCGCAGATGACCCGCGACCAGACCACGTTTGCGG
CCGCTGTGGCCGATCTAGGGCTGCAACGGGGCATCGAGGGCAGCAAGGCACGTCACACGCGCATTCAGGC
GTTCTACGAGGCCCTGGAGCGGCCACCAGTGGGCCACGTCACCATCAGCCCGCAAGCGGTCGAGCCACGC
GCCTATGCACCGCAGGGATTGGCCGAAAAGCTGGGAATCTCAAAGCGCGTTGAGACGCCGGAAGCCGTGG
CCGACCGGCTGACAAAAGCGGTTCGGCAGGGGTATGAGCCTGCCCTACAGGCCGCCGCAGGAGCGCGTGA
GATGCGCAAGAAGGCCGATCAAGCCCAAGAGACGGCCCGAGACCTTCGGGAGCGCCTGAAGCCCGTTCTG
GACGCCCTGGGGCCGTTGAATCGGGATATGCAGGCCAAGGCCGCCGCGATCATCAAGGCCGTGGGCGAAA
AGCTGCTGACGGAACAGCGGGAAGTCCAGCGCCAGAAACAGGCCCAGCGCCAGCAGGAACGCGGGCGCGC
ACATTTCCCCGAAAAGTGCCACCTGACGTCTAAGAAACCATTATTATCATGACTGACTCTTATACACAAG
TTATCTGCAGCACTCAACAGATCTCCGTCTACTTGCGACACCTCTCTTAAGGTAGCTGGACCGGATTCGG
GTCTAGCCTATATCGTCAATCCGTTGATCTATGTCGGGTGCGGAGAAAGAGGTAATGAAATGGGCGATCG
CCCACAGCTTACACAGACCTAATCGTAGAGTTCCTAGTAATACTTAGTGGCTCGTTACCTCGTTCTTCCA
GGCCAGGGGGCCGTACGCGCTCGGCGAACAGTATAAGCAGATTCGACTCACTAGGGATAACAGGGTAATC
TCTGGGTATCGACTCAATCTCGCGCTATTGTGCTATATCCGTGGACGGTTGCGGTCAATTCTGTCGGAAA
ATCAACGGATACGAACAATTACTCGCGACTTCCTCAATACGTGCTGCAACGCGCGCGAACTTTAGAAGGA
GATATACCATGGTGAGCAAGGGCGAGGAGGATAACATGGCCATCATCAAGGAGTTCATGCGCTTCAAGGT
GCACATGGAGGGCTCCGTGAACGGCCACGAGTTCGAGATCGAGGGCGAGGGCGAGGGCCGCCCCTACGAG
GGCACCCAGACCGCCAAGCTGAAGGTGACCAAGGGTGGCCCCCTGCCCTTCGCCTGGGACATCCTGTCCC
CTCAGTTCATGTACGGCTCCAAGGCCTACGTGAAGCACCCCGCCGACATCCCCGACTACTTGAAGCTGTC
CTTCCCCGAGGGCTTCAAGTGGGAGCGCGTGATGAACTTCGAGGACGGCGGCGTGGTGACCGTGACCCAG
GACTCCTCCTTGCAGGACGGCGAGTTCATCTACAAGGTGAAGCTGCGCGGCACCAACTTCCCCTCCGACG
GCCCCGTAATGCAGAAGAAGACCATGGGCTGGGAGGCCTCCTCCGAGCGGATGTACCCCGAGGACGGCGC
CCTGAAGGGCGAGATCAAGCAGAGGCTGAAGCTGAAGGACGGCGGCCACTACGACGCTGAGGTCAAGACC
ACCTACAAGGCCAAGAAGCCCGTGCAGCTGCCCGGCGCCTACAACGTCAACATCAAGTTGGACATCACCT
CCCACAACGAGGACTACACCATCGTGGAACAGTACGAACGCGCCGAGGGCCGCCACTCCACCGGCGGCAT
GGACGAGCTGTACAAGTAACGCGCGCGTAACTATAACGGTCCTAAGGTAGCGAGCTTACTTGTGCTGTTG
TGTAAGGACACGCTTAACCCAGAGAATTCCAGCGACCTATTCTACGACTACGCGTCCATGGCTCGAGGAG
CTCGGTACCGCCCCACTACCCGATTTATCAAGATTTGGCGGAGAGTCCCTCATGTTTGACAGCTTATCAT
CGATAAGCTTTAATGCGGTAGTTTATCACAGTTAAATTGCTAACGCAGTCAGGCACCGTGTATGAAATCT
AACAATGCGCTCATCGTCATCCTCGGCACCGTCACCCTGGATGCTGTAGGCATAGGCTTGGTTATGCCGG
TACTGCCGGGCCTCTTGCGGGATATCGTCCATTCCGACAGCATCGCCAGTCACTATGGCGTGCTGCTAGC
GCTATATGCGTTGATGCAATTTCTATGCGCACCCGTTCTCGGAGCACTGTCCGACCGCTTTGGCCGCCGC
CCAGTCCTGCTCGCTTCGCTACTTGGAGCCACTATCGACTACGCGATCATGGCGACCACACCCGTCCTGT
GGATCCTCTACGCCGGACGCATCGTGGCCGGCATCACCGGCGCCACAGGTGCGGTTGCTGGCGCCTATAT
CGCCGACATCACCGATGGGGAAGATCGGGCTCGCCACTTCGGGCTCATGAGCGCTTGTTTCGGCGTGGGT
ATGGTGGCAGGCCCCGTGGCCGGGGGACTGTTGGGCGCCATCTCCTTGCATGCACCATTCCTTGCGGCGG
CGGTGCTCAACGGCCTCAACCTACTACTGGGCTGCTTCCTAATGCAGGAGTCGCATAAGGGAGAGCGTCG
ACCGATGCCCTTGAGAGCCTTCAACCCAGTCAGCTCCTTCCGGTGGGCGCGGGGCATGACTATCGTCGCC
GCACTTATGACTGTCTTCTTTATCATGCAACTCGTAGGACAGGTGCCGGCAGCGCTCTGGGTCATTTTCG
GCGAGGACCGCTTTCGCTGGAGCGCGACGATGATCGGCCTGTCGCTTGCGGTATTCGGAATCTTGCACGC
CCTCGCTCAAGCCTTCGTCACTGGTCCCGCCACCAAACGTTTCGGCGAGAAGCAGGCCATTATCGCCGGC
ATGGCGGCCGACGCGCTGGGCTACGTCTTGCTGGCGTTCGCGACGCGAGGCTGGATGGCCTTCCCCATTA
TGATTCTTCTCGCTTCCGGCGGCATCGGGATGCCCGCGTTGCAGGCCATGCTGTCCAGGCAGGTAGATGA
CGACCATCAGGGACAGCTTCAAGGATCGCTCGCGGCTCTTACCAGCCTAACTTCGATCATTGGACCGCTG
ATCGTCACGGCGATTTATGCCGCCTCGGCGAGCACATGGAACGGGTTGGCATGGATTGTAGGCGCCGCCC
TATACCTTGTCTGCCTCCCCGCGTTGCGTCGCGGTGCATGGAGCCGGGCCACCTCGACCTGAGTCGACTG
GCAAACAGCTATTATGGGTATTATGGGTGTGTATCCAGAACGACGGATCTTGACGCAATTTGGCGTGGCT
CTCTTAAGGTAGCCCTCCGACCAATTGAGGTGCGCTCTGACCGATCAGTTTAGACTTGTGTATAAGAGTC
AGAGCGTCCTGAACGGAACCTTTCCCGTTTTCCAGGATCTGATCTTCCATGTGACCTCCTAACATGGTAA
CGTTCATGATAACTTCTGCTCTTCATCGTGCGGCCGACTGGGCTAAATCTGTGTTCTCTTCGGCGGCGCT
GGGTGATCCTCGCCGTACTGCCCGCTTGGTTAACGTCGCCGCCCAATTGGCAAAATATTCTGGTAAATCA
ATAACCATCTCATCAGAGGGTAGTGAAGCCATGCAGGAAGGCGCTTACCGATTTATCCGCAATCCCAACG
TTTCTGCCGAGGCGATCAGAAAGGCTGGCGCCATGCAAACAGTCAAGTTGGCTCAGGAGTTTCCCGAACT
GCTGGCCATTGAGGACACCACCTCTTTGAGTTATCGCCACCAGGTCGCCGAAGAGCTTGGCAAGCTGGGC
TCTATTCAGGATAAATCCCGCGGATGGTGGGTTCACTCCGTTCTCTTGCTCGAGGCCACCACATTCCGCA
CCGTAGGATTACTGCATCAGGAGTGGTGGATGCGCCCGGATGACCCTGCCGATGCGGATGAAAAGGAGAG
TGGCAAATGGCTGGCAGCGGCCGCAACTAGCCGGTTACGCATGGGCAGCATGATGAGCAACGTGATTGCG
GTCTGTGACCGCGAAGCCGATATTCATGCTTATCTGCAGGACAAACTGGCGCATAACGAGCGCTTCGTGG
TGCGCTCCAAGCACCCACGCAAGGACGTAGAGTCTGGGTTGTATCTGTACGACCATCTGAAGAACCAACC
GGAGTTGGGTGGCTATCAGATCAGCATTCCGCAAAAGGGCGTGGTGGATAAACGCGGTAAACGTAAAAAT
CGACCAGCCCGCAAGGCGAGCTTGAGCCTGCGCAGTGGGCGCATCACGCTAAAACAGGGGAATATCACGC
TCAACGCGGTGCTGGCCGAGGAGATTAACCCGCCCAAGGGTGAGACCCCGTTGAAATGGTTGTTGCTGAC
CAGCGAACCGGTCGAGTCGCTAGCCCAAGCCTTGCGCGTCATCGACATTTATACCCATCGCTGGCGGATC
GAGGAGTTCCATAAGGCATGGAAAACCGGAGCAGGAGCCGAGAGGCAACGCATGGAGGAGCCGGATAATC
TGGAGCGGATGGTCTCGATCCTCTCGTTTGTTGCGGTCAGGCTGTTACAGCTCAGAGAAAGCTTCACGCT
GCCGCAAGCACTCAGGGCGCAAGGGCTGCTAAAGGAAGCGGAACACGTAGAAAGCCAGTCCGCAGAAACG
GTGCTGACCCCGGATGAATGTCAGCTACTGGGCTATCTGGACAAGGGAAAACGCAAGCGCAAAGAGAAAG
CAGGTAGCTTGCAGTGGGCTTACATGGCGATAGCTAGACTGGGCGGTTTTATGGACAGCAAGCGAACCGG
AATTGCCAGCTGGGGCGCCCTCTGGGAAGGTTGGGAAGCCCTGCAAAGTAAACTGGATGGCTTTCTTGCC
GCCAAGGATCTGATGGCGCAGGGGATCAAGATCTGACCCGGGACTAGTTGGTGTGGAAGTCCTAATATCG
GTGATCAATATAGTGGTTGACATGCTGGCTAGTCAACATTGAGCCTTTTGATCATGCAAATATATTACGG
TATTTTACAATCAAATATCAAACTTAACTATTGACTTTATAACTTATTTAGGTGGTAACATTCTTATAAA
AAAGAAAAAAATTACTGCAAAACAGTACTAGCTTTTAACTTGTATCCTAGGTTATCTATGCTGTCTCACC
ATAGAGAATATTACCTATTTCAGAATGTATGTCCATGATTCGCCGGGTAAATACATATAATACACAAATC
TGGCTTAATAAAGTCTATAATATATCTCATAAAGAAGTGCTAAATTGGCTAGTGCTATATATTTTTAAGA
AAATTTCTTTTGACTAAGTCCATATCGACTTTGTAAAAGTTCACATTAGCATACATATATTACACGAGCC
AGAAATAGTAACTTTTGCCTAAATCACAAATTGCAAAATTTAATTGCTTGCAAAAGGTCACATGCTTATA
ATCAACTTTTTTAAAAATTTAAAATACTTTTTTATTTTTTATTTTTAAACATAAATGAAATAATTTATTT
ATTGTTTATGATTACCGAAACATAAAACCTGCTCAAGAAAAAGAAACTGTTTTGTCCTTGGAAAAAAAGC
ACTACCTAGGAGCGGCCAAAATGCCGAGGCTTTCATAGCTTAAACTCTTTACAGAAAATAGGCATTATAG
ATCAGTTCGAGTTTTCTTATTCTTCCTTCCGGTTTTATCGTCACAGTTTTACAGTAAATAAGTATCACCT
CTTAGAGTTAACCTATACTAAAATTTATGCCAGTTAACTATGAGATAAGCAAGTATCATCTCATTTCATT
ACCTGAAGTCGAGTAAACAGAAAATCCAATTGTTGATGAACCTCAATGACTTAGAACTATCTATCGGCAG
ATCATATAAAGAGGATTTAGGTACTCGAGAACGCTCCGTACATGCAGCTAAACCTCCAAGCATCTCTAAC
TTGGGTAGTGCTTTCTCCACCATTTTCTGTGCTTGCTCCTTCGTGGCAAGTCCAGCCCATAATGCCCAGA
ATGTAGTTGCGGATTCGTATGACGTTCTGTGCTTGATTTTTGTGTTGTAGTCAAAGAAAAGGTCCGGTTA
AACGGATCTCGCATTGATGAGGCAACGCTAATTATCAACATATAGATTGTTATCTATCTGCATGAACACG
AAATCTTTACTTGACGACTTGAGGCTGATGGTGTTTATGCAAAGAAACCACTGTGTTTAATATGTGTCAC
TGTTTGATATTACTGTCAGCGTAGAAGATAATAGTAAAAGCGGTTAATAAGTGTATTTGAGATAAGTGTG
ATAAAGTTTTTACAGCGAAAAGACGATAAATACAAGAAAATGATTACGAGGATACGGAGAGAGGTATGTA
CATGTGTATTTATATACTAAGCTGCCGGCGGTTGTTTGCAAGACCGAGAAAAGGCTAGCAAGAATCGGGT
CATTGTAGCGTATGCGCCTGTGAACATTCTCTTCAACAAGTTTGATTCCATTGCGGTGAAATGGTAAAAG
TCAACCCCCTGCGATGTATATTTTCCTGTACAATCAATCAAAAAGCCAAATGATTTAGCATTATCTTTAC
ATCTTGTTATTTTACAGATTTTATGTTTAGATCTTTTATGCTTGCTTTTCAAAAGGCCTGCAGGCAAGTG
CACAAACAATACTTAAATAAATACTACTCAGTAATAACCTATTTCTTAGCATTTTTGACGAAATTTGCTA
TTTTGTTAGAGTCTTTTACACCATTTGTCTCCACACCTCCGCTTACATCAACACCAATAACGCCATTTAA
TCTAAGCGCATCACCAACATTTTCTGGCGTCAGTCCACCAGCTAACATAAAATGTTGCCTCGCGCGTTTC
GGTGATGACGGTGAAAACCTCTGACACATGCAGCTCCCGGAGACGGTCACAGCTTGTCTGTAAGCGGATG
CCGGGAGCAGACAAGCCCGTCAGGGCGCGTCAGCGGGTGTTGGCGGGTGTCGGGGCGCAGCCATGACCCA
GTCACGTAGCGATAGCGGAGTGTATACTGGCTTAACTATGCGGCATCAGAGCAGATTGTACTGAGAGTGC
ACCATATGCGGTGTGAAATACCGCACAGATGCGTAAGGAGAAAATACCGCATCAGGCGCTCTTCCGCTTC
CTCGCTCACTGACTCGCTGCGCTCGGTCGTTCGGCTGCGGCGAGCGGTATCAGCTCACTCAAAGGCGGTA
ATACGGTTATCCACAGAATCAGGGGATAACGCAGGAAAGAACATGTGAGCAAAAGGCCAGCAAAAGGCCA
GGAACCGTAAAAAGGCCGCGTTGCTGGCGTTTTTCCATAGGCTCCGCCCCCCTGACGAGCATCACAAAAA
TCGACGCTCAAGTCAGAGGTGGCGAAACCCGACAGGACTATAAAGATACCAGGCGTTTCCCCCTGGAAGC
TCCCTCGTGCGCTCTCCTGTTCCGACCCTGCCGCTTACCGGATACCTGTCCGCCTTTCTCCCTTCGGGAA
GCGTGGCGCTTTCTCATAGCTCACGCTGTAGGTATCTCAGTTCGGTGTAGGTCGTTCGCTCCAAGCTGGG
CTGTGTGCACGAACCCCCCGTTCAGCCCGACCGCTGCGCCTTATCCGGTAACTATCGTCTTGAGTCCAAC
CCGGTAAGACACGACTTATCGCCACTGGCAGCAGCCACTGGTAACAGGATTAGCAGAGCGAGGTATGTAG
GCGGTGCTACAGAGTTCTTGAAGTGGTGGCCTAACTACGGCTACACTAGAAGGACAGTATTTGGTATCTG
CGCTCTGCTGAAGCCAGTTACCTTCGGAAAAAGAGTTGGTAGCTCTTGATCCGGCAAACAAACCACCGCT
GGTAGCGGTGGTTTTTTTGTTTGCAAGCAGCAGATTACGCGCAGAAAAAAAGGATCTCAAGAAGATCCTT
TGATCTTTTCTACGGGGTCTGACGCTCAGTGGAACGAAAACTCACGTTAAGGGATTTTGGTCATGAGATT
ATCAAAAAGGATCTTCACCTAGATCCTTTTAAATTAAAAATGAAGTTTTAAATCAATCTAAAGTATATAT
GAGTAAACTTGGTCTGACAGGAGCTCGCTCAGAAGAACTCGTCAAGAAGGCGATAGAAGGCGATGCGCTG
CGAATCGGGAGCGGCGATACCGTAAAGCACGAGGAAGCGGTCAGCCCATTCGCCGCCAAGCTCTTCAGCA
ATATCACGGGTAGCCAACGCTATGTCCTGATAGCGGTCCGCCACACCCAGCCGGCCACAGTCGATGAATC
CAGAAAAGCGGCCATTTTCCACCATGATATTCGGCAAGCAGGCATCGCCATGGGTCACGACGAGATCCTC
GCCGTCGGGCATCCGCGCCTTGAGCCTGGCGAACAGTTCGGCTGGCGCGAGCCCCTGATGCTCTTCGTCC
AGATCATCCTGATCGACAAGACCGGCTTCCATCCGAGTACGTGCTCGCTCGATGCGATGTTTCGCTTGGT
GGTCGAATGGGCAGGTAGCCGGATCAAGCGTATGCAGCCGCCGCATTGCATCAGCCATGATGGATACTTT
CTCGGCAGGAGCAAGGTGAGATGACAGGAGATCCTGCCCCGGCACTTCGCCCAATAGCAGCCAGTCCCTT
CCCGCTTCAGTGACAACGTCGAGCACAGCTGCGCAAGGAACGCCCGTCGTGGCCAGCCACGATAGCCGCG
CTGCCTCGTCTTGGAGTTCATTCAGGGCACCGGACAGGTCGGTCTTGACAAAAAGAACCGGGCGCCCCTG
CGCTGACAGCCGGAACACGGCGGCATCAGAGCAGCCGATTGTCTGTTGTGCCCAGTCATAGCCGAATAGC
CTCTCCACCCAAGCGGCCGGAGAACCTGCGTGCAATCCATCTTGTTCAATCATGCGAAACGATCCTCATC
CTGTCTCTTGATCAGATCTTGATCCCCTGCGCCATCAGATCCTTGGCGGCAAGAAAGCCATCCAGTTTAC
TTTGCAGGGCTTCCCAACCTTACCAGAGGGCGCCCCAGCTGGCAATTCCGGTTCGCTTGCTGTCCATAAA
ACCGCCCAGTCTAGCTATCGCCATGTAAGCCCACTGCAAGCTACCTGCTTTCTCTTTGCGCTTGCGTTTT
CCCTTGTCCAGATAGCCCAGTAGCTGACATTCATCCGGGCGATCGATGGAAGCCGGCGGCACCTCGCTAA
CGGATTCACCACTCCAAGAATTGGAGCCAATCAATTCTTGCGGAGAACTGTGAATGCGCAAACCAACCCT
TGGCAGAACATATCCATCGCGTCCGCCATCTCCAGCAGCCGCACGCGGCGCATCGGGGGGGGGGGGGGGN
TTTCAATTCATCATTTTTTTTTTATTCTTTTTTTTGATTTCGGTTTCCTTGAAATTTTTTTGATTCGGTA
ATCTCCGAACAGAAGGAAGAACGAAGGAAGGAGCACAGACTTAGATTGGTATATATACGCATATGTAGTG
TTGAAGAAACATGAAATTGCCCAGTATTCTTAACCCAACTGCACAGAACAAAAACCTGCAGGAAACGAAG
ATAAATCATGTCGAAAGCTACATATAAGGAACGTGCTGCTACTCATCCTAGTCCTGTTGCTGCCAAGCTA
TTTAATATCATGCACGAAAAGCAAACAAACTTGTGTGCTTCATTGGATGTTCGTACCACCAAGGAATTAC
TGGAGTTAGTTGAAGCATTAGGTCCCAAAATTTGTTTACTAAAAACACATGTGGATATCTTGACTGATTT
TTCCATGGAGGGCACAGTTAAGCCGCTAAAGGCATTATCCGCCAAGTACAATTTTTTACTCTTCGAAGAC
AGAAAATTTGCTGACATTGGTAATACAGTCAAATTGCAGTACTCTGCGGGTGTATACAGAATAGCAGAAT
GGGCAGACATTACGAATGCACACGGTGTGGTGGGCCCAGGTATTGTTAGCGGTTTGAAGCAGGCGGCAGA
AGAAGTAACAAAGGAACCTAGAGGCCTTTTGATGTTAGCAGAATTGTCATGCAAGGGCTCCCTATCTACT
GGAGAATATACTAAGGGTACTGTTGACATTGCGAAGAGCGACAAAGATTTTGTTATCGGCTTTATTGCTC
AAAGAGACATGGGTGGAAGAGATGAAGGTTACGATTGGTTGATTATGACACCCGGTGTGGGTTTAGATGA
CAAGGGAGACGCATTGGGTCAACAGTATAGAACCGTGGATGATGTGGTCTCTACAGGATCTGACATTATT
ATTGTTGGAAGAGGACTATTTGCAAAGGGAAGGGATGCTAAGGTAGAGGGTGAACGTTACAGAAAAGCAG
GCTGGGAAGCATATTTGAGAAGATGCGGCCAGCAAAACTAAAAAACTGTATTATAAGTAAATGCATGTAT
ACTAAACTCACAAATTAGAGCTTCAATTTAATTATATCAGTTATTACCCGGGAATCTCGGTCGTAATGAT
TTTTATAATGACGAAAAAAAAAAAATTGGAAAGAAAACCCCCCCCCCCGCAGCGTTGGGTCCTGGCCACG
GGTGCGCATGATCGTGCTCCTGTCGTTGAGGACCCGGCTAGGCTGGCGGGGTTGCCTTACTGGTTAGCAG
AATGAATCACCGATACGCGAGCGAACGTGAAGCGACTGCTGCTGCAAAACGTCTGCGACCTGAGCAACAA
CATGAATGGTCTTCGGTTTCCGTGTTTCGTAAAGTCTGGAAACGCGGAAGTCAGCGCCCTGCACCATTAT
GTTCCGGATCTGCATCGCAGGATGCTGCTGGCTACCCTGTGGAACACCTACATCTGTATTAACGAAGCGC
TGGCATTGACCCTGAGTGATTTTTCTCTGGTCCCGCCGCATCCATACCGCCAGTTGTTTACCCTCACAAC
GTTCCAGTAACCGGGCATGTTCATCATCAGTAACCCGTATCGTGAGCATCCTCTCTCGTTTCATCGGTAT
CATTACCCCCATGAACAGAAATCCCCCTTACACGGAGGCATCAGTGACCAAACAGGAAAAAACCGCCCTT
AACATGGCCCGCTTTATCAGAAGCCAGACATTAACGCTTCTGGAGAAACTCAACGAGCTGGACGCGGATG
AACAGGCAGACATCTGTGAATCGCTTCACGACCACGCTGATGAGCTTTACCGCTGGGCCATTCTCATGAA
GAATATCTTGAATTTATTGTCATATTA
